>Addgene plasmid #141916 | TFORF2090 | addgene full sequence | sequence record 454923 | Addgene NGS Result
TTAATGTAGTCTTATGCAATACTCTTGTAGTCTTGCAACATGGTAACGATGAGTTAGCAACATGCCTTAC
AAGGAGAGAAAAAGCACCGTGCATGCCGATTGGTGGAAGTAAGGTGGTACGATCGTGCCTTATTAGGAAG
GCAACAGACGGGTCTGACATGGATTGGACGAACCACTGAATTGCCGCATTGCAGAGATATTGTATTTAAG
TGCCTAGCTCGATACATAAACGGGTCTCTCTGGTTAGACCAGATCTGAGCCTGGGAGCTCTCTGGCTAAC
TAGGGAACCCACTGCTTAAGCCTCAATAAAGCTTGCCTTGAGTGCTTCAAGTAGTGTGTGCCCGTCTGTT
GTGTGACTCTGGTAACTAGAGATCCCTCAGACCCTTTTAGTCAGTGTGGAAAATCTCTAGCAGTGGCGCC
CGAACAGGGACTTGAAAGCGAAAGGGAAACCAGAGGAGCTCTCTCGACGCAGGACTCGGCTTGCTGAAGC
GCGCACGGCAAGAGGCGAGGGGCGGCGACTGGTGAGTACGCCAAAAATTTTGACTAGCGGAGGCTAGAAG
GAGAGAGATGGGTGCGAGAGCGTCAGTATTAAGCGGGGGAGAATTAGATCGCGATGGGAAAAAATTCGGT
TAAGGCCAGGGGGAAAGAAAAAATATAAATTAAAACATATAGTATGGGCAAGCAGGGAGCTAGAACGATT
CGCAGTTAATCCTGGCCTGTTAGAAACATCAGAAGGCTGTAGACAAATACTGGGACAGCTACAACCATCC
CTTCAGACAGGATCAGAAGAACTTAGATCATTATATAATACAGTAGCAACCCTCTATTGTGTGCATCAAA
GGATAGAGATAAAAGACACCAAGGAAGCTTTAGACAAGATAGAGGAAGAGCAAAACAAAAGTAAGACCAC
CGCACAGCAAGCGGCCGCTGATCTTCAGACCTGGAGGAGGAGATATGAGGGACAATTGGAGAAGTGAATT
ATATAAATATAAAGTAGTAAAAATTGAACCATTAGGAGTAGCACCCACCAAGGCAAAGAGAAGAGTGGTG
CAGAGAGAAAAAAGAGCAGTGGGAATAGGAGCTTTGTTCCTTGGGTTCTTGGGAGCAGCAGGAAGCACTA
TGGGCGCAGCGTCAATGACGCTGACGGTACAGGCCAGACAATTATTGTCTGGTATAGTGCAGCAGCAGAA
CAATTTGCTGAGGGCTATTGAGGCGCAACAGCATCTGTTGCAACTCACAGTCTGGGGCATCAAGCAGCTC
CAGGCAAGAATCCTGGCTGTGGAAAGATACCTAAAGGATCAACAGCTCCTGGGGATTTGGGGTTGCTCTG
GAAAACTCATTTGCACCACTGCTGTGCCTTGGAATGCTAGTTGGAGTAATAAATCTCTGGAACAGATTTG
GAATCACACGACCTGGATGGAGTGGGACAGAGAAATTAACAATTACACAAGCTTAATACACTCCTTAATT
GAAGAATCGCAAAACCAGCAAGAAAAGAATGAACAAGAATTATTGGAATTAGATAAATGGGCAAGTTTGT
GGAATTGGTTTAACATAACAAATTGGCTGTGGTATATAAAATTATTCATAATGATAGTAGGAGGCTTGGT
AGGTTTAAGAATAGTTTTTGCTGTACTTTCTATAGTGAATAGAGTTAGGCAGGGATATTCACCATTATCG
TTTCAGACCCACCTCCCAACCCCGAGGGGACCCATGCATTGCATCTCAATTAGTCAGCAACCAGGTGTGG
AAAGTCCCCAGGCTCCCCAGCAGGCAGAAGTATGCAAAGCATGCGTCTCAATTAGTCAGCAACCATAGTC
CCGCCCCTAACTCCGCCCATCCCGCCCCTAACTCCGCCCAGTTCCGCCCATTCTCCGCCCCATGGCTGAC
TAATTTTTTTTATTTATGCAGAGGCCGAGGCCGCCTCGGCCTCTGAGCTATTCCAGAAGTAGTGAGGAGG
CTTTTTTGGAGGCCTAGGCTTTTGCAAAAAGCTTTCTAGAGGTACCACCGGAGCTTACCATGACCGAGTA
CAAGCCCACGGTGCGCCTCGCCACCCGCGACGACGTCCCCAGGGCCGTACGCACCCTCGCCGCCGCGTTC
GCCGACTACCCCGCCACGCGCCACACCGTCGATCCGGACCGCCACATCGAGCGGGTCACCGAGCTGCAAG
AACTCTTCCTCACGCGCGTCGGGCTCGACATCGGCAAGGTGTGGGTCGCGGACGACGGCGCCGCCGTGGC
GGTCTGGACCACGCCGGAGAGCGTCGAAGCGGGGGCGGTGTTCGCCGAGATCGGCCCGCGCATGGCCGAG
TTGAGCGGTTCCCGGCTGGCCGCGCAGCAACAGATGGAAGGCCTCCTGGCGCCGCACCGGCCCAAGGAGC
CCGCGTGGTTCCTGGCCACCGTCGGCGTCTCGCCCGACCACCAGGGCAAGGGTCTGGGCAGCGCCGTCGT
GCTCCCCGGAGTGGAGGCGGCCGAGCGCGCCGGGGTGCCCGCCTTCCTGGAGACCTCCGCGCCCCGCAAC
CTCCCCTTCTACGAGCGGCTCGGCTTCACCGTCACCGCCGACGTCGAGGTGCCCGAAGGACCGCGCACCT
GGTGCATGACCCGCAAGCCCGGTGCCAGTTAACGAATTCTAGATCTTGAGACAAATGGCAGTATTCATCC
ACAATTTTAAAAGAAAAGGGGGGATTGGGGGGTACAGTGCAGGGGAAAGAATAGTAGACATAATAGCAAC
AGACATACAAACTAAAGAATTACAAAAACAAATTACAAAAATTCAAAATTTTCGGGTTTATTACAGGGAC
AGCAGAGATCCACTTTGGCGCCGGCTCGAGGCCTGCAGGTGCAAAGATGGATAAAGTTTTAAACAGAGAG
GAATCTTTGCAGCTAATGGACCTTCTAGGTCTTGAAAGGAGTGGGAATTGGCTCCGGTGCCCGTCAGTGG
GCAGAGCGCACATCGCCCACAGTCCCCGAGAAGTTGGGGGGAGGGGTCGGCAATTGAACCGGTGCCTAGA
GAAGGTGGCGCGGGGTAAACTGGGAAAGTGATGTCGTGTACTGGCTCCGCCTTTTTCCCGAGGGTGGGGG
AGAACCGTATATAAGTGCAGTAGTCGCCGTGAACGTTCTTTTTCGCAACGGGTTTGCCGCCAGAACACAG
GTAAGTGCCGTGTGTGGTTCCCGCGGGCCTGGCCTCTTTACGGGTTATGGCCCTTGCGTGCCTTGAATTA
CTTCCACCTGGCTGCAGTACGTGATTCTTGATCCCGAGCTTCGGGTTGGAAGTGGGTGGGAGAGTTCGAG
GCCTTGCGCTTAAGGAGCCCCTTCGCCTCGTGCTTGAGTTGAGGCCTGGCCTGGGCGCTGGGGCCGCCGC
GTGCGAATCTGGTGGCACCTTCGCGCCTGTCTCGCTGCTTTCGATAAGTCTCTAGCCATTTAAAATTTTT
GATGACCTGCTGCGACGCTTTTTTTCTGGCAAGATAGTCTTGTAAATGCGGGCCAAGATCTGCACACTGG
TATTTCGGTTTTTGGGGCCGCGGGCGGCGACGGGGCCCGTGCGTCCCAGCGCACATGTTCGGCGAGGCGG
GGCCTGCGAGCGCGGCCACCGAGAATCGGACGGGGGTAGTCTCAAGCTGGCCGGCCTGCTCTGGTGCCTG
GCCTCGCGCCGCCGTGTATCGCCCCGCCCTGGGCGGCAAGGCTGGCCCGGTCGGCACCAGTTGCGTGAGC
GGAAAGATGGCCGCTTCCCGGCCCTGCTGCAGGGAGCTCAAAATGGAGGACGCGGCGCTCGGGAGAGCGG
GCGGGTGAGTCACCCACACAAAGGAAAAGGGCCTTTCCGTCCTCAGCCGTCGCTTCATGTGACTCCACGG
AGTACCGGGCGCCGTCCAGGCACCTCGATTAGTTCTCGAGCTTTTGGAGTACGTCGTCTTTAGGTTGGGG
GGAGGGGTTTTATGCGATGGAGTTTCCCCACACTGAGTGGGTGGAGACTGAAGTTAGGCCAGCTTGGCAC
TTGATGTAATTCTCCTTGGAATTTGCCCTTTTTGAGTTTGGATCTTGGTTCATTCTCAAGCCTCAGACAG
TGGTTCAAAGTTTTTTTCTTCCATTTCAGGTGTCGTGAGGCTAGCACCGCCACCATGGTTTCCAAAAGAA
GACTGTCAAAATCTGAGGATAAAGAGAGCCTGACAGAAGATGCCTCCAAAACCAGGAAGCAACCACTTTC
CAAAAAGACAAAGAAATCTCATATTGCTAATGAAGTTGAAGAAAATGACAGCATCTTTGTAAAGCTTCTT
AAGATATCAGGAATTATTCTTAAAACGGGAGAGAGTCAGAATCAACTAGCTGTGGATCAAATAGCTTTCC
AAAAGAAGCTCTTTCAGACCCTGAGGAGACACCCTTCCTATCCCAAAATAATAGAAGAATTTGTTAGTGG
CCTGGAGTCTTACATTGAGGATGAAGACAGTTTCAGGAACTGCCTTTTGTCTTGTGAGCGTCTGCAGGAT
GAGGAAGCCAGTATGGGTGCATCTTATTCTAAGAGTCTCATCAAACTGCTTCTGGGGATTGACATACTGC
AGCCTGCCATTATCAAAACCTTATTTGAGAAGTTGCCAGAATATTTTTTTGAAAACAAGAACAGTGATGA
AATCAACATACCTCGACTCATTGTCAGTCAACTAAAATGGCTTGACAGAGTTGTGGATGGCAAGGACCTC
ACCACCAAGATCATGCAGCTGATCAGTATTGCTCCAGAGAACCTGCAGCATGACATCATCACCAGCCTAC
CTGAGATCCTAGGGGATTCCCAGCACGCTGATGTGGGGAAAGAACTCAGTGACCTACTGATAGAGAATAC
TTCACTCACTGTCCCAATCCTGGATGTCCTTTCAAGCCTCCGACTTGACCCAAACTTCCTATTGAAGGTT
CGCCAGTTGGTGATGGATAAGTTGTCGTCTATTAGATTGGAGGATTTACCTGTGATAATAAAGTTCATTC
TTCATTCCGTAACAGCCATGGATACACTTGAGGTAATTTCTGAGCTTCGGGAGAAGTTGGATCTGCAGCA
TTGTGTTTTGCCATCACGGTTACAGGCTTCCCAAGTAAAGTTGAAAAGTAAAGGACGAGCAAGTTCCTCA
GGAAATCAAGAAAGCAGCGGTCAGAGCTGTATTATTCTCCTCTTTGATGTAATAAAGTCAGCTATTAGAT
ATGAGAAAACCATTTCAGAAGCCTGGATTAAGGCAATTGAAAACACTGCCTCAGTATCTGAACACAAGGT
GTTTGACCTGGTGATGCTTTTCATCATCTATAGCACCAATACTCAGACAAAGAAGTACATTGACAGGGTG
CTAAGAAATAAGATTCGATCAGGCTGCATTCAAGAACAGCTGCTCCAGAGTACATTCTCTGTTCATTACT
TAGTTCTTAAGGATATGTGTTCATCCATTCTGTCGCTGGCTCAGAGTTTGCTTCACTCTCTAGACCAGAG
TATAATTTCATTTGGCAGTCTCCTATACAAATATGCATTTAAGTTTTTTGACACGTACTGCCAGCAGGAA
GTGGTTGGTGCCTTAGTGACCCATATCTGCAGTGGGAATGAAGCTGAAGTTGATACTGCCTTAGATGTCC
TTCTAGAGTTGGTAGTGTTAAACCCATCTGCTATGATGATGAATGCTGTCTTTGTAAAGGGCATTTTAGA
TTATCTGGATAACATATCCCCTCAGCAAATACGAAAACTCTTCTATGTTCTCAGCACACTGGCATTTAGC
AAACAGAATGAAGCCAGCAGCCACATCCAGGATGACATGCACTTGGTGATAAGAAAGCAGCTCTCTAGCA
CCGTATTCAAGTACAAGCTCATTGGGATTATTGGTGCTGTGACCATGGCTGGCATCATGGCGGCAGACAG
AAGTGAATCACCTAGTTTGACCCAAGAGAGAGCCAACCTGAGCGATGAGCAGTGCACACAGGTGACCTCC
TTGTTGCAGTTGGTTCATTCCTGCAGTGAGCAGTCTCCTCAGGCCTCTGCACTTTACTATGATGAATTTG
CCAACCTGATCCAACATGAAAAGCTGGATCCAAAAGCCCTGGAATGGGTTGGGCATACCATCTGTAATGA
TTTCCAGGATGCCTTCGTAGTGGACTCCTGTGTTGTTCCGGAAGGTGACTTTCCATTTCCTGTGAAAGCA
CTGTACGGACTGGAAGAATACGACACTCAGGATGGGATTGCCATAAACCTCCTGCCGCTGCTGTTTTCTC
AGGACTTTGCAAAAGATGGGGGTCCGGTGACCTCACAGGAATCAGGCCAAAAATTGGTGTCTCCGCTGTG
CCTGGCTCCGTATTTCCGGTTACTGAGACTTTGTGTGGAGAGACAGCATAACGGAAACTTGGAGGAGATT
GATGGTCTACTAGATTGTCCTATATTCCTAACTGACCTGGAGCCTGGAGAGAAGTTGGAGTCCATGTCTG
CTAAAGAGCGTTCATTCATGTGTTCTCTCATATTTCTTACTCTCAACTGGTTCCGAGAGATTGTAAATGC
CTTCTGCCAGGAAACATCACCTGAGATGAAGGGGAAGGTGCTCACTCGGTTAAAGCACATTGTAGAATTG
CAAATAATCCTGGAAAAGTACTTGGCAGTCACCCCAGACTATGTCCCTCCTCTTGGAAACTTTGATGTGG
AAACTTTAGATATAACACCTCATACTGTTACTGCTATTTCAGCAAAAATCAGAAAGAAAGGAAAAATAGA
AAGGAAACAAAAAACAGATGGCAGCAAGACATCCTCCTCTGACACACTTTCAGAAGAGAAAAATTCAGAA
TGTGACCCTACGCCATCTCATAGAGGCCAGCTAAACAAGGAGTTCACAGGGAAGGAAGAAAAGACATCAT
TGTTACTACATAATTCCCATGCTTTTTTCCGAGAGCTGGACATTGAGGTCTTCTCTATTCTACATTGTGG
ACTTGTGACGAAGTTCATCTTAGATACTGAAATGCACACTGAAGCTACAGAAGTTGTGCAACTTGGGCCC
CCTGAGCTGCTTTTCTTGCTGGAAGATCTCTCCCAGAAGCTGGAGAGTATGCTGACACCTCCTATTGCCA
GGAGAGTCCCCTTTCTCAAGAACAAAGGAAGCCGGAATATTGGATTCTCACATCTCCAACAGAGATCTGC
CCAAGAAATTGTTCATTGTGTTTTTCAACTGCTGACCCCAATGTGTAACCACCTGGAGAACATTCACAAC
TATTTTCAGTGTTTAGCTGCTGAGAATCACGGTGTAGTTGATGGACCAGGAGTGAAAGTTCAGGAGTACC
ACATAATGTCTTCCTGCTATCAGAGGCTGCTGCAGATTTTTCATGGGCTTTTTGCTTGGAGTGGATTTTC
TCAACCTGAAAATCAGAATTTACTGTATTCAGCCCTCCATGTCCTTAGTAGCCGACTGAAACAGGGAGAA
CACAGCCAGCCTTTGGAGGAACTACTCAGCCAGAGCGTCCATTACTTGCAGAATTTCCATCAAAGCATTC
CCAGTTTCCAGTGTGCTCTTTATCTCATCAGACTTTTGATGGTTATTTTGGAGAAATCAACAGCTTCTGC
TCAGAACAAAGAAAAAATTGCTTCCCTTGCCAGACAATTCCTCTGTCGGGTGTGGCCAAGTGGGGATAAA
GAGAAGAGCAACATCTCTAATGACCAGCTCCATGCTCTGCTCTGTATCTACCTGGAGCACACAGAGAGCA
TTCTGAAGGCCATAGAGGAGATTGCTGGTGTTGGTGTCCCAGAACTGATCAACTCTCCTAAAGATGCATC
TTCCTCCACATTCCCTACACTGACCAGGCATACTTTTGTTGTTTTCTTCCGTGTGATGATGGCTGAACTA
GAGAAGACGGTGAAAAAAATTGAGCCTGGCACAGCAGCAGACTCGCAGCAGATTCATGAAGAGAAACTCC
TCTACTGGAACATGGCTGTTCGAGACTTCAGTATCCTCATCAACTTGATAAAGGTATTTGATAGTCATCC
TGTTCTGCATGTATGTTTGAAGTATGGGCGTCTCTTTGTGGAAGCATTTCTGAAGCAATGTATGCCGCTC
CTAGACTTCAGTTTTAGAAAACACCGGGAAGATGTTCTGAGCTTACTGGAAACCTTCCAGTTGGACACAA
GGCTGCTTCATCACCTGTGTGGGCATTCCAAGATTCACCAGGACACGAGACTCACCCAACATGTGCCTCT
GCTCAAAAAGACCCTGGAACTTTTAGTTTGCAGAGTCAAAGCTATGCTCACTCTCAACAATTGTAGAGAG
GCTTTCTGGCTGGGCAATCTAAAAAACCGGGACTTGCAGGGTGAAGAGATTAAGTCCCAAAATTCCCAGG
AGAGCACAGCAGATGAGAGTGAGGATGACATGTCATCCCAGGCCTCCAAGAGCAAAGCCACTGAGGTATC
TCTACAAAACCCACCAGAGTCTGGCACTGATGGTTGCATTTTGTTAATTGTTCTAAGTTGGTGGAGCAGA
ACTTTGCCTACTTATGTTTATTGTCAAATGCTTCTATGCCCATTTCCATTCCCTCCATAGTAATGAACTA
GTCCGTAACTTGAAAGTATTTCGATTTCTTGGCTTTATATATCTTGTGGAAAGGACGAGCATTGACACGC
GGCAGGCACAGAACGCGTTAAGTCGACAATCAACCTCTGGATTACAAAATTTGTGAAAGATTGACTGGTA
TTCTTAACTATGTTGCTCCTTTTACGCTATGTGGATACGCTGCTTTAATGCCTTTGTATCATGCTATTGC
TTCCCGTATGGCTTTCATTTTCTCCTCCTTGTATAAATCCTGGTTGCTGTCTCTTTATGAGGAGTTGTGG
CCCGTTGTCAGGCAACGTGGCGTGGTGTGCACTGTGTTTGCTGACGCAACCCCCACTGGTTGGGGCATTG
CCACCACCTGTCAGCTCCTTTCCGGGACTTTCGCTTTCCCCCTCCCTATTGCCACGGCGGAACTCATCGC
CGCCTGCCTTGCCCGCTGCTGGACAGGGGCTCGGCTGTTGGGCACTGACAATTCCGTGGTGTTGTCGGGG
AAATCATCGTCCTTTCCTTGGCTGCTCGCCTGTGTTGCCACCTGGATTCTGCGCGGGACGTCCTTCTGCT
ACGTCCCTTCGGCCCTCAATCCAGCGGACCTTCCTTCCCGCGGCCTGCTGCCGGCTCTGCGGCCTCTTCC
GCGTCTTCGCCTTCGCCCTCAGACGAGTCGGATCTCCCTTTGGGCCGCCTCCCCGCGTCGACTTTAAGAC
CAATGACTTACAAGGCAGCTGTAGATCTTAGCCACTTTTTAAAAGAAAAGGGGGGACTGGAAGGGCTAAT
TCACTCCCAACGAAGACAAGATCTGCTTTTTGCTTGTACTGGGTCTCTCTGGTTAGACCAGATCTGAGCC
TGGGAGCTCTCTGGCTAACTAGGGAACCCACTGCTTAAGCCTCAATAAAGCTTGCCTTGAGTGCTTCAAG
TAGTGTGTGCCCGTCTGTTGTGTGACTCTGGTAACTAGAGATCCCTCAGACCCTTTTAGTCAGTGTGGAA
AATCTCTAGCAGTACGTATAGTAGTTCATGTCATCTTATTATTCAGTATTTATAACTTGCAAAGAAATGA
ATATCAGAGAGTGAGAGGAACTTGTTTATTGCAGCTTATAATGGTTACAAATAAAGCAATAGCATCACAA
ATTTCACAAATAAAGCATTTTTTTCACTGCATTCTAGTTGTGGTTTGTCCAAACTCATCAATGTATCTTA
TCATGTCTGGCTCTAGCTATCCCGCCCCTAACTCCGCCCATCCCGCCCCTAACTCCGCCCAGTTCCGCCC
ATTCTCCGCCCCATGGCTGACTAATTTTTTTTATTTATGCAGAGGCCGAGGCCGCCTCGGCCTCTGAGCT
ATTCCAGAAGTAGTGAGGAGGCTTTTTTGGAGGCCTAGGGACGTACCCAATTCGCCCTATAGTGAGTCGT
ATTACGCGCGCTCACTGGCCGTCGTTTTACAACGTCGTGACTGGGAAAACCCTGGCGTTACCCAACTTAA
TCGCCTTGCAGCACATCCCCCTTTCGCCAGCTGGCGTAATAGCGAAGAGGCCCGCACCGATCGCCCTTCC
CAACAGTTGCGCAGCCTGAATGGCGAATGGG
[124 nt withheld, positions 10112-10235]
C
[91 nt withheld, positions 10237-10327]
A
[49 nt withheld, positions 10329-10377]
CCTTTGACGTTGGAGTCCACGTTCTTT
[37 nt withheld, positions 10405-10441]
ACCCTATCTCGGTCTATTCTTTTGATTTATAAGGGATTTTGCCGATTTCGGCCTATTGGTTAAAAAATGA
GCTGATTTAACAAAAATTTAACGCGAATTTTAACAAAATATTAACGCTTACAATTTAGGTGGCACTTTTC
GGGGAAATGTGCGCGGAACCCCTATTTGTTTATTTTTCTAAATACATTCAAATATGTATCCGCTCATGAG
ACAATAACCCTGATAAATGCTTCAATAATATTGAAAAAGGAAGAGTATGAGTATTCAACATTTCCGTGTC
GCCCTTATTCCCTTTTTTGCGGCATTTTGCCTTCCTGTTTTTGCTCACCCAGAAACGCTGGTGAAAGTAA
AAGATGCTGAAGATCAGTTGGGTGCACGAGTGGGTTACATCGAACTGGATCTCAACAGCGGTAAGATCCT
TGAGAGTTTTCGCCCCGAAGAACGTTTTCCAATGATGAGCACTTTTAAAGTTCTGCTATGTGGCGCGGTA
TTATCCCGTATTGACGCCGGGCAAGAGCAACTCGGTCGCCGCATACACTATTCTCAGAATGACTTGGTTG
AGTACTCACCAGTCACAGAAAAGCATCTTACGGATGGCATGACAGTAAGAGAATTATGCAGTGCTGCCAT
AACCATGAGTGATAACACTGCGGCCAACTTACTTCTGACAACGATCGGAGGACCGAAGGAGCTAACCGCT
TTTTTGCACAACATGGGGGATCATGTAACTCGCCTTGATCGTTGGGAACCGGAGCTGAATGAAGCCATAC
CAAACGACGAGCGTGACACCACGATGCCTGTAGCAATGGCAACAACGTTGCGCAAACTATTAACTGGCGA
ACTACTTACTCTAGCTTCCCGGCAACAATTAATAGACTGGATGGAGGCGGATAAAGTTGCAGGACCACTT
CTGCGCTCGGCCCTTCCGGCTGGCTGGTTTATTGCTGATAAATCTGGAGCCGGTGAGCGTGGGTCTCGCG
GTATCATTGCAGCACTGGGGCCAGATGGTAAGCCCTCCCGTATCGTAGTTATCTACACGACGGGGAGTCA
GGCAACTATGGATGAACGAAATAGACAGATCGCTGAGATAGGTGCCTCACTGATTAAGCATTGGTAACTG
TCAGACCAAGTTTACTCATATATACTTTAGATTGATTTAAAACTTCATTTTTAATTTAAAAGGATCTAGG
TGAAGATCCTTTTTGATAATCTCATGACCAAAATCCCTTAACGTGAGTTTTCGTTCCACTGAGCGTCAGA
CCCCGTAGAAAAGATCAAAGGATCTTCTTGAGATCCTTTTTTTCTGCGCGTAATCTGCTGCTTGCAAACA
AAAAAACCACCGCTACCAGCGGTGGTTTGTTTGCCGGATCAAGAGCTACCAACTCTTTTTCCGAAGGTAA
CTGGCTTCAGCAGAGCGCAGATACCAAATACTGTTCTTCTAGTGTAGCCGTAGTTAGGCCACCACTTCAA
GAACTCTGTAGCACCGCCTACATACCTCGCTCTGCTAATCCTGTTACCAGTGGCTGCTGCCAGTGGCGAT
AAGTCGTGTCTTACCGGGTTGGACTCAAGACGATAGTTACCGGATAAGGCGCAGCGGTCGGGCTGAACGG
GGGGTTCGTGCACACAGCCCAGCTTGGAGCGAACGACCTACACCGAACTGAGATACCTACAGCGTGAGCT
ATGAGAAAGCGCCACGCTTCCCGAAGGGAGAAAGGCGGACAGGTATCCGGTAAGCGGCAGGGTCGGAACA
GGAGAGCGCACGAGGGAGCTTCCAGGGGGAAACGCCTGGTATCTTTATAGTCCTGTCGGGTTTCGCCACC
TCTGACTTGAGCGTCGATTTTTGTGATGCTCGTCAGGGGGGCGGAGCCTATGGAAAAACGCCAGCAACGC
GGCCTTTTTACGGTTCCTGGCCTTTTGCTGGCCTTTTGCTCACATGTTCTTTCCTGCGTTATCCCCTGAT
TCTGTGGATAACCGTATTACCGCCTTTGAGTGAGCTGATACCGCTCGCCGCAGCCGAACGACCGAGCGCA
GCGAGTCAGTGAGCGAGGAAGCGGAAGAGCGCCCAATACGCAAACCGCCTCTCCCCGCGCGTTGGCCGAT
TCATTAATGCAGCTGGCACGACAGGTTTCCCGACTGGAAAGCGGGCAGTGAGCGCAACGCAATTAATGTG
AGTTAGCTCACTCATTAGGCACCCCAGGCTTTACACTTTATGCTTCCGGCTCGTATGTTGTGTGGAATTG
TGAGCGGATAACAATTTCACACAGGAAACAGCTATGACCATGATTACGCCAAGCGCGCAATTAACCCTCA
CTAAAGGGAACAAAAGCTGGAGCTGCAAGC
Features (pLannotate 1.2.2; 31 found; start..end, strand, type, name):
      5..231     +  promoter       RSV promoter: Rous sarcoma virus enhancer/promoter
    232..412     +  LTR            5' LTR (truncated): truncated 5' long terminal repeat (LTR) from HIV-1
    459..584     +  misc_feature   HIV-1 Ψ: packaging signal of human immunodeficiency virus type 1
    568..931     +  CDS            HIV-1 gag (fragment): gag protein from human immunodeficiency virus 1; gag
   1077..1310    +  misc_feature   RRE: The Rev response element (RRE) of HIV-1 allows for Rev-dependent mRNA export from the nucleus to the cytoplasm.
   1687..1713    +  CDS            Rev (fragment): human immunodeficiency virus 1 (HIV-1) Rev protein; rev; enhances nuclear export of unspliced and incompletely spliced viral mRNAs
   1720..1743    +  promoter       SV40 promoter (fragment): SV40 early promoter
   1744..1815    +  promoter       SV40 promoter (fragment): SV40 enhancer and early promoter
   1839..1974    +  rep_origin     SV40 ori: SV40 origin of replication
   2020..2616    +  CDS            PuroR (fragment): puromycin N-acetyltransferase; pac from Streptomyces; confers resistance to puromycin
   2665..2782    +  misc_feature   cPPT/CTS: central polypurine tract and central termination sequence of HIV-1
   2847..2913    +  CDS            small t antigen (fragment): SV40 (simian virus 40) small t antigen
   2920..4098    +  promoter       EF-1α promoter: strong constitutive promoter for human elongation factor EF-1α
   4115..8386    +  CDS            FANCD2: FACD2_HUMAN - Also known as FACD. Experimental evidence at protein level: Swiss-Prot protein existence level 1. Required for maintenance of chromosomal stability. Promotes accurate and efficient pairing of homologs during meiosis. Involved in the repair of DNA double-strand breaks, both by homologous recombination and single-strand annealing. May participate in S phase and G2 phase checkpoint activation upon DNA damage. Plays a role in preventing breakage and loss of missegregating chromatin at the end of cell division, particularly after replication stress. Required for the targeting, or stab
   8543..8596    +  promoter       U6 promoter (fragment): RNA polymerase III promoter for human U6 snRNA
   8638..9226    +  misc_feature   WPRE: woodchuck hepatitis virus posttranscriptional regulatory element
   9277..9296    +  misc_feature   cPPT/CTS (fragment): central polypurine tract and central termination sequence of HIV-1
   9298..9531    +  LTR            3' LTR (ΔU3): self-inactivating 3' long terminal repeat (LTR) from HIV-1
   9609..9730    +  polyA_signal   SV40 poly(A) signal: SV40 polyadenylation signal
   9770..9905    +  rep_origin     SV40 ori: SV40 origin of replication
   9926..9944    -  promoter       T7 promoter: promoter for bacteriophage T7 RNA polymerase
   9952..10107   +  CDS            lacZα (fragment): LacZα fragment of β-galactosidase; lacZ fragment
  10112..10540   +  rep_origin     f1 ori (sequence partly withheld): f1 bacteriophage origin of replication; arrow indicates direction of (+) strand synthesis
  10593..10697   +  promoter       AmpR promoter: bla
  10698..11558   +  CDS            AmpR: β-lactamase; bla; confers resistance to ampicillin, carbenicillin, and related antibiotics
  11729..12317   +  rep_origin     ori: high-copy-number ColE1/pMB1/pBR322/pUC origin of replication
  12500..12592   +  CDS            lacI (fragment): lac repressor; lacI; The lac repressor binds to the lac operator to inhibit transcription in E. coli. This inhibition can be relieved by adding lactose or isopropyl-β-D-thiogalactopyranoside (IPTG).
  12605..12626   +  protein_bind   CAP binding site: CAP binding activates transcription in the presence of cAMP. E. coli catabolite activator protein
  12641..12671   +  promoter       lac promoter: promoter for the E. coli lac operon
  12675..12697   +  protein_bind   lac operator (fragment): The lac repressor binds to the lac operator to inhibit transcription in E. coli. This inhibition can be relieved by adding lactose or isopropyl-β-D-thiogalactopyranoside (IPTG). lac repressor encoded by lacI
  12740..12758   +  promoter       T3 promoter: promoter for bacteriophage T3 RNA polymerase
