[The description below was written by a language model from this plasmid's Addgene catalogue record and pLannotate feature annotations shown in this document.]
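Description:
TFORF2090 is a lentiviral mammalian expression plasmid built on the pLX_TRC317 backbone and belongs to a barcoded collection of transcription factor open reading frames designed for pooled overexpression screens. It carries human FANCD2, a synthesized ORF whose product is annotated as functioning in chromosomal stability and DNA double-strand break repair. The catalogued insert (about 4.5 kb) is somewhat longer than the annotated FANCD2 coding region. This may reflect flanking sequence such as the unique 24-bp barcode mentioned in the record, although the barcode itself is not annotated in the feature table. In bacteria the 12.8 kb plasmid is maintained through a high-copy ColE1/pUC-type origin and ampicillin resistance, and an f1 origin is also present. The depositor warns that recombination can occur, as is common for LTR-containing plasmids.

The viral cassette has a third-generation, self-inactivating layout. An RSV promoter drives a truncated HIV-1 5' LTR, followed by the Ψ packaging signal with a gag fragment, the Rev response element and a cPPT/CTS. The cassette ends in a ΔU3 3' LTR with an SV40 polyadenylation signal downstream. Two expression units sit between the LTRs. SV40 early promoter elements lie upstream of the puromycin N-acetyltransferase gene, which allows selection of transduced cells. The strong constitutive EF-1α promoter drives FANCD2, and a WPRE downstream of the ORF enhances transcript stability and expression. Small annotated fragments such as the U6 promoter, small t antigen and lacZα/lac elements appear to be backbone remnants rather than functional parts. After packaging and transduction, the integrated barcode allows this ORF to be identified by sequencing in pooled screens, such as those assessing directed differentiation.
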