Addgene plasmid #141916: TFORF2090
Purpose: Lentiviral vector for overexpressing transcription factor ORFs with unique 24-bp barcodes. Barcodes facilitate identification of transcription factors in pooled screens.
Depositing lab: Feng Zhang. Depositing organization: Broad Institute. Publication: A transcription factor atlas of directed differentiation. Joung J, Ma S, Tay T, Geiger-Schuller KR, Kirchgatterer PC, Verdine VK, Guo B, Arias-Garcia MA, Allen WE, Singh A, Kuksenko O, Abudayyeh OO, Gootenberg JS, Fu Z, Macrae RK, Buenrostro JD, Regev A, Zhang F. Cell. 2023 Jan 5;186(1):209-229.e26. doi: 10.1016/j.cell.2022.11.026. PubMed 36608654.
Backbone
  Vector backbone: pLX_TRC317
  Backbone manufacturer: Broad Institute Genetic Perturbation Platform
  Backbone size w/o insert (bp): 8264
  Vector type: Mammalian Expression, Lentiviral
  Selectable markers: Puromycin
Growth in bacteria
  Bacterial resistance: Ampicillin, 100 μg/mL
  Growth temperature: 30°C
  Growth strain: NEB Stable
  Copy number: High Copy
Gene/Insert
  Gene/Insert name: FANCD2
  Species: H. sapiens (human)
  Insert size (bp): 4517
  Entrez Gene: FANCD2 (a.k.a. FA-D2, FA4, FACD, FAD, FAD2, FANCD)
  Promoter: EF1a
  Cloning method: Unknown
  Sequencing primers: 5′ GGGTGGAGACTGAAGTTAGGCCAG; 3′ CACATAGCGTAAAAGGAGCAACATAG
Terms and licenses: Academic/Nonprofit Terms; Industry Terms: Not Available to Industry
Depositor comments: NM_033084,ENST00000287647 . The transcription factor ORF portion of this plasmid was synthesized by Genewiz. Please test multiple small colonies in case of plasmid recombination. To make this collection available in a timely manner, a portion of this collection was not fully sequenced by Addgene. If an Addgene verified full plasmid sequence is not available, please contact us prior to placing an order to request the full sequence.
How to cite: TFORF2090 was a gift from Feng Zhang (Addgene plasmid # 141916 ; http://n2t.net/addgene:141916 ; RRID:Addgene_141916)
