>Addgene plasmid #141916 | TFORF2090 | depositor partial sequence | sequence record 277885 | Insert
ACCGCCACCATGGTTTCCAAAAGAAGACTGTCAAAATCTGAGGATAAAGAGAGCCTGACAGAAGATGCCT
CCAAAACCAGGAAGCAACCACTTTCCAAAAAGACAAAGAAATCTCATATTGCTAATGAAGTTGAAGAAAA
TGACAGCATCTTTGTAAAGCTTCTTAAGATATCAGGAATTATTCTTAAAACGGGAGAGAGTCAGAATCAA
CTAGCTGTGGATCAAATAGCTTTCCAAAAGAAGCTCTTTCAGACCCTGAGGAGACACCCTTCCTATCCCA
AAATAATAGAAGAATTTGTTAGTGGCCTGGAGTCTTACATTGAGGATGAAGACAGTTTCAGGAACTGCCT
TTTGTCTTGTGAGCGTCTGCAGGATGAGGAAGCCAGTATGGGTGCATCTTATTCTAAGAGTCTCATCAAA
CTGCTTCTGGGGATTGACATACTGCAGCCTGCCATTATCAAAACCTTATTTGAGAAGTTGCCAGAATATT
TTTTTGAAAACAAGAACAGTGATGAAATCAACATACCTCGACTCATTGTCAGTCAACTAAAATGGCTTGA
CAGAGTTGTGGATGGCAAGGACCTCACCACCAAGATCATGCAGCTGATCAGTATTGCTCCAGAGAACCTG
CAGCATGACATCATCACCAGCCTACCTGAGATCCTAGGGGATTCCCAGCACGCTGATGTGGGGAAAGAAC
TCAGTGACCTACTGATAGAGAATACTTCACTCACTGTCCCAATCCTGGATGTCCTTTCAAGCCTCCGACT
TGACCCAAACTTCCTATTGAAGGTTCGCCAGTTGGTGATGGATAAGTTGTCGTCTATTAGATTGGAGGAT
TTACCTGTGATAATAAAGTTCATTCTTCATTCCGTAACAGCCATGGATACACTTGAGGTAATTTCTGAGC
TTCGGGAGAAGTTGGATCTGCAGCATTGTGTTTTGCCATCACGGTTACAGGCTTCCCAAGTAAAGTTGAA
AAGTAAAGGACGAGCAAGTTCCTCAGGAAATCAAGAAAGCAGCGGTCAGAGCTGTATTATTCTCCTCTTT
GATGTAATAAAGTCAGCTATTAGATATGAGAAAACCATTTCAGAAGCCTGGATTAAGGCAATTGAAAACA
CTGCCTCAGTATCTGAACACAAGGTGTTTGACCTGGTGATGCTTTTCATCATCTATAGCACCAATACTCA
GACAAAGAAGTACATTGACAGGGTGCTAAGAAATAAGATTCGATCAGGCTGCATTCAAGAACAGCTGCTC
CAGAGTACATTCTCTGTTCATTACTTAGTTCTTAAGGATATGTGTTCATCCATTCTGTCGCTGGCTCAGA
GTTTGCTTCACTCTCTAGACCAGAGTATAATTTCATTTGGCAGTCTCCTATACAAATATGCATTTAAGTT
TTTTGACACGTACTGCCAGCAGGAAGTGGTTGGTGCCTTAGTGACCCATATCTGCAGTGGGAATGAAGCT
GAAGTTGATACTGCCTTAGATGTCCTTCTAGAGTTGGTAGTGTTAAACCCATCTGCTATGATGATGAATG
CTGTCTTTGTAAAGGGCATTTTAGATTATCTGGATAACATATCCCCTCAGCAAATACGAAAACTCTTCTA
TGTTCTCAGCACACTGGCATTTAGCAAACAGAATGAAGCCAGCAGCCACATCCAGGATGACATGCACTTG
GTGATAAGAAAGCAGCTCTCTAGCACCGTATTCAAGTACAAGCTCATTGGGATTATTGGTGCTGTGACCA
TGGCTGGCATCATGGCGGCAGACAGAAGTGAATCACCTAGTTTGACCCAAGAGAGAGCCAACCTGAGCGA
TGAGCAGTGCACACAGGTGACCTCCTTGTTGCAGTTGGTTCATTCCTGCAGTGAGCAGTCTCCTCAGGCC
TCTGCACTTTACTATGATGAATTTGCCAACCTGATCCAACATGAAAAGCTGGATCCAAAAGCCCTGGAAT
GGGTTGGGCATACCATCTGTAATGATTTCCAGGATGCCTTCGTAGTGGACTCCTGTGTTGTTCCGGAAGG
TGACTTTCCATTTCCTGTGAAAGCACTGTACGGACTGGAAGAATACGACACTCAGGATGGGATTGCCATA
AACCTCCTGCCGCTGCTGTTTTCTCAGGACTTTGCAAAAGATGGGGGTCCGGTGACCTCACAGGAATCAG
GCCAAAAATTGGTGTCTCCGCTGTGCCTGGCTCCGTATTTCCGGTTACTGAGACTTTGTGTGGAGAGACA
GCATAACGGAAACTTGGAGGAGATTGATGGTCTACTAGATTGTCCTATATTCCTAACTGACCTGGAGCCT
GGAGAGAAGTTGGAGTCCATGTCTGCTAAAGAGCGTTCATTCATGTGTTCTCTCATATTTCTTACTCTCA
ACTGGTTCCGAGAGATTGTAAATGCCTTCTGCCAGGAAACATCACCTGAGATGAAGGGGAAGGTGCTCAC
TCGGTTAAAGCACATTGTAGAATTGCAAATAATCCTGGAAAAGTACTTGGCAGTCACCCCAGACTATGTC
CCTCCTCTTGGAAACTTTGATGTGGAAACTTTAGATATAACACCTCATACTGTTACTGCTATTTCAGCAA
AAATCAGAAAGAAAGGAAAAATAGAAAGGAAACAAAAAACAGATGGCAGCAAGACATCCTCCTCTGACAC
ACTTTCAGAAGAGAAAAATTCAGAATGTGACCCTACGCCATCTCATAGAGGCCAGCTAAACAAGGAGTTC
ACAGGGAAGGAAGAAAAGACATCATTGTTACTACATAATTCCCATGCTTTTTTCCGAGAGCTGGACATTG
AGGTCTTCTCTATTCTACATTGTGGACTTGTGACGAAGTTCATCTTAGATACTGAAATGCACACTGAAGC
TACAGAAGTTGTGCAACTTGGGCCCCCTGAGCTGCTTTTCTTGCTGGAAGATCTCTCCCAGAAGCTGGAG
AGTATGCTGACACCTCCTATTGCCAGGAGAGTCCCCTTTCTCAAGAACAAAGGAAGCCGGAATATTGGAT
TCTCACATCTCCAACAGAGATCTGCCCAAGAAATTGTTCATTGTGTTTTTCAACTGCTGACCCCAATGTG
TAACCACCTGGAGAACATTCACAACTATTTTCAGTGTTTAGCTGCTGAGAATCACGGTGTAGTTGATGGA
CCAGGAGTGAAAGTTCAGGAGTACCACATAATGTCTTCCTGCTATCAGAGGCTGCTGCAGATTTTTCATG
GGCTTTTTGCTTGGAGTGGATTTTCTCAACCTGAAAATCAGAATTTACTGTATTCAGCCCTCCATGTCCT
TAGTAGCCGACTGAAACAGGGAGAACACAGCCAGCCTTTGGAGGAACTACTCAGCCAGAGCGTCCATTAC
TTGCAGAATTTCCATCAAAGCATTCCCAGTTTCCAGTGTGCTCTTTATCTCATCAGACTTTTGATGGTTA
TTTTGGAGAAATCAACAGCTTCTGCTCAGAACAAAGAAAAAATTGCTTCCCTTGCCAGACAATTCCTCTG
TCGGGTGTGGCCAAGTGGGGATAAAGAGAAGAGCAACATCTCTAATGACCAGCTCCATGCTCTGCTCTGT
ATCTACCTGGAGCACACAGAGAGCATTCTGAAGGCCATAGAGGAGATTGCTGGTGTTGGTGTCCCAGAAC
TGATCAACTCTCCTAAAGATGCATCTTCCTCCACATTCCCTACACTGACCAGGCATACTTTTGTTGTTTT
CTTCCGTGTGATGATGGCTGAACTAGAGAAGACGGTGAAAAAAATTGAGCCTGGCACAGCAGCAGACTCG
CAGCAGATTCATGAAGAGAAACTCCTCTACTGGAACATGGCTGTTCGAGACTTCAGTATCCTCATCAACT
TGATAAAGGTATTTGATAGTCATCCTGTTCTGCATGTATGTTTGAAGTATGGGCGTCTCTTTGTGGAAGC
ATTTCTGAAGCAATGTATGCCGCTCCTAGACTTCAGTTTTAGAAAACACCGGGAAGATGTTCTGAGCTTA
CTGGAAACCTTCCAGTTGGACACAAGGCTGCTTCATCACCTGTGTGGGCATTCCAAGATTCACCAGGACA
CGAGACTCACCCAACATGTGCCTCTGCTCAAAAAGACCCTGGAACTTTTAGTTTGCAGAGTCAAAGCTAT
GCTCACTCTCAACAATTGTAGAGAGGCTTTCTGGCTGGGCAATCTAAAAAACCGGGACTTGCAGGGTGAA
GAGATTAAGTCCCAAAATTCCCAGGAGAGCACAGCAGATGAGAGTGAGGATGACATGTCATCCCAGGCCT
CCAAGAGCAAAGCCACTGAGGTATCTCTACAAAACCCACCAGAGTCTGGCACTGATGGTTGCATTTTGTT
AATTGTTCTAAGTTGGTGGAGCAGAACTTTGCCTACTTATGTTTATTGTCAAATGCTTCTATGCCCATTT
CCATTCCCTCCATAGTAATGAACTAGTCCGTAACTTGAAAGTATTTCGATTTCTTGGCTTTATATATCTT
GTGGAAAGGACGAGCATTGACACGCGGCAGGCACAGA
