>Addgene plasmid #141916 | TFORF2090 | depositor partial sequence | sequence record 277886 | Barcode
GCATTGACACGCGGCAGGCACAGA
